Addgene plasmid #73743: pET151-GFP-PP-RPN2 (918-953)
Purpose: Expression of GFP-PP-RPN2 (918-53) fusion in E.coli
Depositing lab: Chris Hill. Depositing organization: University of Utah. Publication: Structure and energetics of pairwise interactions between proteasome subunits RPN2, RPN13, and ubiquitin clarify a substrate recruitment mechanism. VanderLinden RT, Hemmis CW, Yao T, Robinson H, Hill CP. J Biol Chem. 2017 Apr 25. pii: jbc.M117.785287. doi: 10.1074/jbc.M117.785287. PubMed 28442575.
Backbone
  Vector backbone: pET151-D-TOPO
  Backbone size w/o insert (bp): 5800
  Total vector size (bp): 6727
  Vector type: Bacterial Expression
Growth in bacteria
  Bacterial resistance: Ampicillin, 100 μg/mL
  Growth temperature: 37°C
  Growth strain: DH5alpha
  Copy number: High Copy
Gene/Insert
  Gene/Insert name: RPN2 (alt name: S1)
  Species: H. sapiens (human)
  Insert size (bp): 111
  Mutation: Construct possesses only residues 918-953 of RPN2
  GenBank ID: NM_001191037.1
  Entrez Gene: RPN2 (a.k.a. RIBIIR, RPN-II, RPNII, SWP1)
  Promoter: T7
  Tag / fusion protein: GFP (N terminal on insert); 6x His (N terminal on backbone)
  Cloning method: TOPO Cloning
  Sequencing primers: 5′ T7; 3′ T7 term
Terms and licenses: Academic/Nonprofit Terms; Industry Terms: Not Available to Industry
How to cite: pET151-GFP-PP-RPN2 (918-953) was a gift from Chris Hill (Addgene plasmid # 73743 ; http://n2t.net/addgene:73743 ; RRID:Addgene_73743)
