[The description below was written by a language model from this plasmid's Addgene catalogue record.]
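Description:
pET151-GFP-PP-RPN2 (918-953) is a bacterial expression plasmid built on the pET151-D-TOPO backbone, with a recorded total size of about 6.7 kb. It is a high-copy plasmid selected with ampicillin. No feature table accompanies the record, so the origin of replication and other backbone elements are not itemised. Expression is driven by the T7 promoter, so protein production requires an E. coli host that supplies T7 RNA polymerase. The insert region can be sequenced with standard T7 promoter and T7 terminator primers.

The payload is a small 111 bp fragment encoding only residues 918-953 of human RPN2 (alternative name S1), introduced by TOPO cloning. It is expressed as a fusion with GFP at its N terminus, and the backbone contributes a further N-terminal 6xHis tag for metal-affinity purification. The "PP" in the name sits between GFP and the RPN2 peptide. The record does not define it, though it may denote a protease cleavage site for releasing the peptide from its fusion partner. Fusing so short a peptide to GFP generally aids its expression, solubility and detection.

The stated purpose is simply expression of the GFP-PP-RPN2 fusion in E. coli. The associated study concerns the structure and energetics of pairwise interactions among the proteasome subunits RPN2 and RPN13 and ubiquitin, which suggests the C-terminal fragment was produced for binding or structural work. The catalogue's Entrez gene aliases (RIBIIR, SWP1) belong to ribophorin II, which shares the RPN2 symbol, whereas the publication title and the S1 alias indicate the proteasome subunit. The gene cross-reference should therefore be treated with caution.
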