>Addgene plasmid #73743 | pET151-GFP-PP-RPN2 (918-953) | depositor partial sequence | sequence record 136673 | GFP-PP-RPN2 (918-953) ORF
ATGCATCATCACCATCACCATGGTAAGCCTATCCCTAACCCTCTCCTCGGTCTCGATTCTACGGAAAACC
TGTATTTTCAGGGAATTGATCCCTTCACCTCTACAAAGGGCGAGGAGCTGTTCACCGGGGTGGTGCCCAT
CCTGGTCGAGCTGGACGGCGACGTAAACGGCCACAAGTTCAGCGTGTCCGGCGAGGGCGAGGGCGATGCC
ACCTACGGCAAGCTGACCCTGAAGTTCATCTGCACCACCGGCAAGCTGCCCGTGCCCTGGCCCACCCTCG
TGACCACCCTGACCTACGGCGTGCAGTGCTTCAGCCGCTACCCCGACCACATGAAGCAGCACGACTTCTT
CAAGTCCGCCATGCCCGAAGGCTACGTCCAGGAGCGCACCATCTTCTTCAAGGACGACGGCAACTACAAG
ACCCGCGCCGAGGTGAAGTTCGAGGGCGACACCCTGGTGAACCGCATCGAGCTGAAGGGCATCGACTTCA
AGGAGGACGGCAACATCCTGGGGCACAAGCTGGAGTACAACTACAACAGCCACAACGTCTATATCATGGC
CGACAAGCAGAAGAACGGCATCAAGGTGAACTTCAAGATCCGCCACAACATCGAGGACGGCAGCGTGCAG
CTCGCCGACCACTACCAGCAGAACACCCCCATCGGCGACGGCCCCGTGCTGCTGCCCGACAACCACTACC
TGAGCACCCAGTCCGCCCTGAGCAAAGACCCCAACGAGAAGCGCGATCACATGGTCCTGCTGGAGTTCGT
GACCGCCGCCGGGATCACTCTCGGCATGGACGAGCTGTATAAGCTGGAAGTTCTGTTCCAGGGGCCGAGT
GAAGACATTGAGGAGCTGGTGGAACCTGTGGCAGCACATGGCCCAAAAATCGAGGAGGAGGAACAAGAGC
CAGAACCCCCAGAACCATTTGAGTATATTGATGATTAA
