>Addgene plasmid #73743 | pET151-GFP-PP-RPN2 (918-953) | addgene partial sequence | sequence record 141579 | T7 5'-TAATACGACTCACTATAGGG-3'
TTTTGTTTAACTTTAAGAAGGAGATATACATATGCATCATCACCATCACCATGGTAAGCCTATCCCTAAC
CCTCTCCTCGGTCTCGATTCTACGGAAAACCTGTATTTTCAGGGAATTGATCCCTTCACCTCTACAAAGG
GCGAGGAGCTGTTCACCGGGGTGGTGCCCATCCTGGTCGAGCTGGACGGCGACGTAAACGGCCACAAGTT
CAGCGTGTCCGGCGAGGGCGAGGGCGATGCCACCTACGGCAAGCTGACCCTGAAGTTCATCTGCACCACC
GGCAAGCTGCCCGTGCCCTGGCCCACCCTCGTGACCACCCTGACCTACGGCGTGCAGTGCTTCAGCCGCT
ACCCCGACCACATGAAGCAGCACGACTTCTTCAAGTCCGCCATGCCCGAAGGCTACGTCCAGGAGCGCAC
CATCTTCTTCAAGGACGACGGCAACTACAAGACCCGCGCCGAGGTGAAGTTCGAGGGCGACACCCTGGTG
AACCGCATCGAGCTGAAGGGCATCGACTTCAAGGAGGACGGCAACATCCTGGGGCACAAGCTGGAGTACA
ACTACAACAGCCACAACGTCTATATCATGGCCGACAAGCAGAAGAACGGCATCAAGGTGAACTTCAAGAT
CCGCCACAACATCGAGGACGGCAGCGTGCAGCTCGCCGACCACTACCAGCAGAACACCCCCATCGGCGAC
GGCCCCGTGCTGCTGCCCGACAACCACTACCTGAGCACCCAGTCCGCCCTGAGCAAAGACCCCAACGAGA
AGCGCGATCACATGGTCCTGCTGGAGTTCGTGACCGCCGCCGGGATCACTCTCGGCA
