>Addgene plasmid #73743 | pET151-GFP-PP-RPN2 (918-953) | addgene partial sequence | sequence record 141580 | T7term 5'-GCTAGTTATTGCTCAGCGG-3'
TTTCGGGCTTTGTTAGCAGCCGGAATCTGAGCTCGCCCTTTTAATCATCAATATACTCAAATGGTTCTGG
GGGTTCTGGCTCTTGTTCCTCCTCCTCGATTTTTGGGCCATGTGCTGCCACAGGTTCCACCAGCTCCTCA
ATGTCTTCACTCGGCCCCTGGAACAGAACTTCCAGCTTATACAGCTCGTCCATGCCGAGAGTGATCCCGG
CGGCGGTCACGAACTCCAGCAGGACCATGTGATCGCGCTTCTCGTTGGGGTCTTTGCTCAGGGCGGACTG
GGTGCTCAGGTAGTGGTTGTCGGGCAGCAGCACGGGGCCGTCGCCGATGGGGGTGTTCTGCTGGTAGTGG
TCGGCGAGCTGCACGCTGCCGTCCTCGATGTTGTGGCGGATCTTGAAGTTCACCTTGATGCCGTTCTTCT
GCTTGTCGGCCATGATATAGACGTTGTGGCTGTTGTAGTTGTACTCCAGCTTGTGCCCCAGGATGTTGCC
GTCCTCCTTGAAGTCGATGCCCTTCAGCTCGATGCGGTTCACCAGGGTGTCGCCCTCGAACTTCACCTCG
GCGCGGGTCTTGTAGTTGCCGTCGTCCTTGAAGAAGATGGTGCGCTCCTGGACGTAGCCTTCGGGCATGG
CGGACTTGAAGAAGTCGTGCTGCTTCATGTGGTCGGGGTAGCGGCTGAAGCACTGCACGCCGTAGGTCAG
GGTGGTCACGAGGGTGGGCCAGGGCACGGGCAGCTTGCCGGTGGTGCAGATGAACTTCAGGGTCAGCTTG
CCGTA
